Addgene plasmid #190345: JAB2156
Purpose: Plasmids encode parts for syntetic genetic circuit construction in eudicot plants (proG1090::AmtR-VP16-19St)
Depositing lab: Jennifer Brophy & Jose Dinneny. Depositing organization: Stanford University. Publication: Synthetic genetic circuits as a means of reprogramming plant roots. Brophy JAN, Magallon KJ, Duan L, Zhong V, Ramachandran P, Kniazev K, Dinneny JR. Science. 2022 Aug 12;377(6607):747-751. doi: 10.1126/science.abo4326. Epub 2022 Aug 11. PubMed 35951698.
Backbone
  Vector backbone: JAB2121
  Vector type: Plant Expression
Growth in bacteria
  Bacterial resistance: Spectinomycin, 50 μg/mL
  Growth temperature: 37°C
  Growth strain: DH5alpha
  Copy number: High Copy
Gene/Insert
  Gene/Insert name: proG1090::AmtR-VP16-19St
  Species: Synthetic
  Cloning method: Restriction Enzyme; 5′ cloning site unknown (unknown if destroyed)
Terms and licenses: Academic/Nonprofit Terms; Industry Terms: Not Available to Industry
Depositor comments: Please see the fully annotated sequence linked the "Supplemental Documents" section. Please visit https://www.biorxiv.org/content/10.1101/2022.02.02.478917v1 for bioRxiv preprint.
How to cite: JAB2156 was a gift from Jennifer Brophy & Jose Dinneny (Addgene plasmid # 190345 ; http://n2t.net/addgene:190345 ; RRID:Addgene_190345)
