[The description below was written by a language model from this plasmid's Addgene catalogue record and pLannotate feature annotations shown in this document.]
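Description:
JAB2156 is a plant expression plasmid built on the JAB2121 backbone and designed as a part for constructing synthetic genetic circuits in eudicot plants. The feature table shows the layout of a compact binary T-DNA vector. Nopaline-type right and left border repeats flank the plant payload. The backbone outside the borders carries a high-copy ColE1/pUC-type origin for propagation in E. coli and a pSa origin, which in vectors of this type supports replication in Agrobacterium. Bacterial selection is by spectinomycin through the aadA gene. Short fragments of a streptothricin acetyltransferase gene, a Tn903 transposition gene, the RSF origin, lacI and lac/T3/multiple-cloning-site sequences also appear, and these look like cloning remnants rather than functional parts.

Two cassettes sit between the borders. The first is the recorded insert, proG1090::AmtR-VP16-19St, on the reverse strand. In the annotation it spans a region containing 35S-derived minimal promoter matches, an unannotated stretch that presumably holds the AmtR coding sequence, the herpes simplex VP16 activation domain, and a CaMV polyadenylation signal. AmtR is a bacterial TetR-family DNA-binding repressor, so fusing it to VP16 converts it into a synthetic transcriptional activator that can switch on promoters bearing AmtR operator sites. The automated annotation does not identify G1090, AmtR or the "19St" element by name, and the depositors refer users to their own fully annotated sequence for those details. The second cassette is a NOS promoter driving bar with a NOS terminator, which gives phosphinothricin (glufosinate) resistance for selecting transformed plants. The plasmid therefore supplies a synthetic activator component for layered gene-regulation circuits in plants, in work aimed at reprogramming root development.
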