Features (pLannotate 1.2.2; 22 found; start..end, strand, type, name):
    169..604     -  rep_origin     pSa ori: origin of replication from bacterial plasmid pSa
    612..710     -  CDS            TRA2_ECOLX (fragment): Protein predicted: Swiss-Prot protein existence level 4. Required for transposition of transposon Tn903. From Escherichia coli.
    852..1001    +  CDS            sat-1 (fragment): STA_ECOLX - Protein inferred from homology: Swiss-Prot protein existence level 3. Involved in resistance to streptothricin, a broad-spectrum antibiotic produced by streptomycetes (PubMed:1850404). Detoxifies streptothricin via acetylation of the beta amino group of the first beta-lysyl moiety of streptothricin (By similarity). From Escherichia coli.
   1062..1847    +  CDS            aadA: S3AD_SHIFL - Experimental evidence at protein level: Swiss-Prot protein existence level 1. Mediates bacterial resistance to the antibiotics streptomycin and spectinomycin. From Shigella flexneri.
   1941..2529    +  rep_origin     ori: high-copy-number ColE1/pMB1/pBR322/pUC origin of replication
   2620..2644    -  misc_feature   RB T-DNA repeat: right border repeat from nopaline C58 T-DNA
   2652..2776    +  rep_origin     RSF ori (fragment): Plasmids containing the RSF 1030 origin of replication can be propagated in E. coli cells that contain additional plasmids with compatible origins.
   2778..2870    +  CDS            lacI (fragment): lac repressor; lacI; The lac repressor binds to the lac operator to inhibit transcription in E. coli. This inhibition can be relieved by adding lactose or isopropyl-β-D-thiogalactopyranoside (IPTG).
   2883..2904    +  protein_bind   CAP binding site: CAP binding activates transcription in the presence of cAMP. E. coli catabolite activator protein
   2919..2949    +  promoter       lac promoter: promoter for the E. coli lac operon
   2957..2973    +  protein_bind   lac operator: The lac repressor binds to the lac operator to inhibit transcription in E. coli. This inhibition can be relieved by adding lactose or isopropyl-β-D-thiogalactopyranoside (IPTG). lac repressor encoded by lacI
   3018..3036    +  promoter       T3 promoter: promoter for bacteriophage T3 RNA polymerase
   3049..3084    +  misc_feature   MCS (fragment): pBluescript multiple cloning site
   3118..3294    -  polyA_signal   CaMV poly(A) signal: cauliflower mosaic virus polyadenylation signal
   3371..3604    -  CDS            VP16 AD: transcriptional activation domain of herpes simplex virus protein VP16 (Triezenberg et al., 1988; Cousens et al., 1989); UL48
   4289..4335    -  promoter       minimal CaMV 35S promoter: minimal 35S promoter from cauliflower mosaic virus
   4334..4379    -  promoter       35SPPDK promoter (fragment): hybrid promoter consisting of the cauliflower mosaic virus 35S enhancer fused to the maize C4PPDK basal promoter (Yoo et al., 2007)
   4451..4469    +  misc_feature   MCS (fragment): pUC18/19 multiple cloning site
   4661..4840    +  promoter       NOS promoter: nopaline synthase promoter
   4882..5430    +  CDS            bar: PAT_STRHY - Experimental evidence at protein level: Swiss-Prot protein existence level 1. Inactivates phosphinothricin (PPT) by transfer of an acetyl group from acetyl CoA. Can also acetylate demethylphosphinothricin but not PTT or glutamate. This enzyme is an effector of phosphinothricin tripeptide (PTT or bialaphos) resistance. From Streptomyces hygroscopicus. Introduced by genetic manipulation and expressed in glufosinate-tolerant maize by Dekalb Genetics.
   5453..5705    +  terminator     NOS terminator: nopaline synthase terminator and poly(A) signal
   5775..5799    -  misc_feature   LB T-DNA repeat: left border repeat from nopaline C58 T-DNA
>Addgene plasmid #190345 | JAB2156 | addgene full sequence | sequence record 387023 | Addgene NGS Result
CCGGCAGCTCGGCACAAAATCACCACTCGATACAGGCAGCCAGAGTCTAATTCCGGGGATCGGAAATCCA
GAAGCCCGAGAGGTTGCCGCCTTTCGGGCTTTTTCTTTTTCAAAAAAAAAAATTTATAAAACGATCTGTT
GCGGCCGGCCGCCGGGTTGTGGGCAAAGGCGCTCGACGGTGGGCAACCGCTTGCGGTTGTCCACGGGCGG
AGCCGGTGCGCGTAGCGCATTGTCCACAAGCCAAGGGCGACCAATAATTGATATATATATTCATAATTGA
AAAGCTAATTGAACATACTACTTGCTGTAACTACTTGCCGGAGCGAGGGGTGTTTGCAAGCTGTTGATCT
GAAAGGGCTATTAGCGTTCTCACGTGCCTTTTTGATTAGCGATTTCACGTGACCTTATTAGCGATTTCAC
GTACTCCGATTAGCGATTTCACGTACCCTGATTAGCGATTTCACGTGGATAGTTTTTGGAGCGGGCCGGA
AAGCCCCGTGAATCAAGGCTTTGCGGGGCATTAGCGGTTTCACGTGGATAACTACCCTCTATCCACAGGC
TTCCGGGGATAAAAAAGCCCGCTCGACGGCGGGCTGTTGGATGGGGATCTCCTGAATCGCCCCATCATCC
AGCCAGAAAGTGAGGGAGCCACGGTTGATGAGAGCTTTGTTGTAGGTGGACCAGTTGGTGATTTTGAACT
TTTGCTTTGCCACGGAACGGTCTGCGTTGTCGGGAAGATGCGTGATCTGATCCTTCAACTCAGCAAAAGT
TCGATTTATTCAACAAAGCCACGTTGTGTCTCAAAATCTCTGATGTTACATTGCACAAGATAAAAATATA
TCATCATGGCACAAACGAACAATGTACCTGCCTGCAATTTGTACGCAAAATGTGGCTTTACTCTCGGCGG
CATTGACCTGTTCACGTATAAAACTAGACCTCAAGTCTCGAACGAAACAGCGATGTACTGGTACTGGTTC
TCGGGAGCACAGGATGACGCCTAACAATTCATTCAAGCCGACACCGCTTCGCGGCGCGGCTTAATTCAGG
AGTTAAACATCATGAGGGAAGCGGTGATCGCCGAAGTATCGACTCAACTATCAGAGGTAGTTGGCGTCAT
CGAGCGCCATCTCGAACCGACGTTGCTGGCCGTACATTTGTACGGCTCCGCAGTGGATGGCGGCCTGAAG
CCACACAGTGATATTGATTTGCTGGTTACGGTGACCGTAAGGCTTGATGAAACAACGCGGCGAGCTTTGA
TCAACGACCTTTTGGAAACTTCGGCTTCCCCTGGAGAGAGCGAGATTCTCCGCGCTGTAGAAGTCACCAT
TGTTGTGCACGACGACATCATTCCGTGGCGTTATCCAGCTAAGCGCGAACTGCAATTTGGAGAATGGCAG
CGCAATGACATTCTTGCAGGTATCTTCGAGCCAGCCACGATCGACATTGATCTGGCTATCTTGCTGACAA
AAGCAAGAGAACATAGCGTTGCCTTGGTAGGTCCAGCGGCGGAGGAACTCTTTGATCCGGTTCCTGAACA
GGATCTATTTGAGGCGCTAAATGAAACCTTAACGCTATGGAACTCGCCGCCCGACTGGGCTGGCGATGAG
CGAAATGTAGTGCTTACGTTGTCCCGCATTTGGTACAGCGCAGTAACCGGCAAAATCGCGCCGAAGGATG
TCGCTGCCGACTGGGCAATGGAGCGCCTGCCGGCCCAGTATCAGCCCGTCATACTTGAAGCTAGGCAGGC
TTATCTTGGACAAGAAGATCGCTTGGCCTCGCGCGCAGATCAGTTGGAAGAATTTGTTCACTACGTGAAA
GGCGAGATCACCAAGGTAGTCGGCAAATAATGTCTAACAAGAATTCATGACCAAAATCCCTTAACGTGAG
TTTTCGTTCCACTGAGCGTCAGACCCCGTAGAAAAGATCAAAGGATCTTCTTGAGATCCTTTTTTTCTGC
GCGTAATCTGCTGCTTGCAAACAAAAAAACCACCGCTACCAGCGGTGGTTTGTTTGCCGGATCAAGAGCT
ACCAACTCTTCTTCCGAAGGTAACTGGCTTCAGCAGAGCACAGATACCAAATACTGTTCTTCTAGTGTAG
CCGTAGTTAGGCCACCACTTCAAGAACTCTGTAGCACCGCCTACATACCTCGCTCTGCTAATCCTGTTAC
CAGTGGCTGCTGCCAGTGGCGATAAGTCGTGTCTTACCGGGTTGGACTCAAGACGATAGTTACCGGATAA
GGCGCAGCGGTCGGGCTGAACGGGGGGTTCGTGCACACAGCCCAGCTTGGAGCGAACGACCTACACCGAA
CTGAGATACCTACAGCGTGAGCTATGAGAAAGCGCCACGCTTCCCGAAGGGAGAAAGGCGGACAGGTATC
CGGTAAGCGGCAGGGTCGGAACAGGAGAGCGCACGAGGGAGCTTCCAGGGGGAAACGCCTGGTATCTTTA
TAGTCCTGTCGGGTTTCGCCACCTCTGACTTGAGCGTCGATTTTTGTGATGCTCGTCAGGGGGGCGGAGC
CTATGGAAAAACGCCAGCAACGCGGCCTTTTTACGGTTCCTGGCCTTTTGCTGGCCTTTTGCTCACATGA
GATCTCAAACAAACACATACAGCGACTTAGTTTACCCGCCAATATATCCTGTCAAGGCCTTCATGTTCTT
TCCTGCGTTATCCCCTGATTCTGTGGATAACCGTATTACCGCCTTTGAGTGAGCTGATACCGCTCGCCGC
AGCCGAACGACCGAGCGCAGCGAGTCAGTGAGCGAGGAAGCGGAAGAGCGCCCAATACGCAAACCGCCTC
TCCCCGCGCGTTGGCCGATTCATTAATGCAGCTGGCACGACAGGTTTCCCGACTGGAAAGCGGGCAGTGA
GCGCAACGCAATTAATGTGAGTTAGCTCACTCATTAGGCACCCCAGGCTTTACACTTTATGCTTCCGGCT
CGTATGTTGTGTGGAATTGTGAGCGGATAACAATTTCACACAGGAAACAGCTATGACCATGATTACGCCA
AGCGCGCAATTAACCCTCACTAAAGGGAACAAAAGCTGGAGCTCCACCGCGGTGGCGGCCGCTCTAGAAC
TAGTCCGCTCTAGCCCGAAGACGTAGTATCAAGCATCGATCTGGATTTTAGTACTGGATTTTGGTTTTAG
GAATTAGAAATTTTATTGATAGAAGTATTTTACAAATACAAATACATACTAAGGGTTTCTTATATGCTCA
ACACATGAGCGAAACCCTATAAGAACCCTAATTTCCCTTATCGGGAAACTACTCACACATTATTTATGGA
GAAAATAGAGAGAGATAGATTTGTAGAGAGAGACTGGTGATTTCAGCGTACCGACACTAAACCTTCCTCT
TCTTCTTCGGCCCACCGTACTCGTCAATTCCAAGGGCATCGGTAAACATCTGCTCAAACTCGAAGTCGGC
CGTATCCAGAGCGCCGTAGGGGGCGGAGTCGTGGGGGGTAAATCCCGGCCCCGGGGAATCCCCGTCCCCC
AACATGTCCAGATCGAAATCGTCTAGCGCGTCGGCATGCGCCATCGCCACGTCCTCGCCGTCTAAGTGGA
GCTCGTCCCCCAGGCTGACGTCGGTCGGGGGGGCCTTGGCGTCGGCCTGCTTGATCAGTTCCAGTGTCTT
TTCCACTCTGTCGGCAGGCAGAGGTGCTCCCAGCACAGCCAGGGAGGCGTCAGCCAGCATAATGGCTGTC
TCGGGCAGAGAGTCGGCGCTCAGAGGGCTAGGGATCTTGCCGTCGTTCCGCCGCATCTCGATCACGCTCA
TGGTGATGTGGAAGGGCAGTTCGGCTCTGGGGTCGTCGCCCACAATCTCGGTGGCCAGATCTCTGAACAC
GTTGGTCAGGGCCTCGCGCTGGCTGTGGTACTCGGCGAATTCCTCAGAGCCCACGATGGGCAGCTGGTAC
AGCCGGCCCACGTTCCACTTGGTGCTCAGCAGCAGCCGCACTTCGCTGGCCACGATAGCCCACAGTCTCA
TTTCGGGTCCGGCGTCCAGGGTAGACAGATCCTCGGCCAGCACGGTGGAGGGTTCCACGGTGCTTTTCAG
CAGGGTCAGGAAGATCTCGGTCTTGCTGGGGAAGTGGTAGTACAGGCTGGCCTGTCTGATGCCCACAGCG
TCGGCAATCTGGTGGGTGCTGGTGGTGGCAAAGCCCTGTCTGGTGAACAGCTCGGCGCTGGCATCCAGAA
TCTCTTCCCGGGGGTTCTTGCCGGCTCTCCGAGGAGCAGATCTTCTGGGTCTGCCCACGGCGCCAGCCAT
GGTGGGGATCCCAGCGTGTCCTCTCCAAATGAAATGAACTTCCTTATATAGAGGAAGGGTCTTGCGAAGG
ATAGTGGGATTGTGCGTCATCCCTTACGTCAGTGGAGATGGATCCTCTAGAGGCACGTGGCGGCACGTGG
CGGCACGTGGCGGCACGTGGCAAGCTTGGATCCACGATATCCTGCAGGCATGCAAGCTTAGCTTGAGCTT
GGATCAGATTGTCGTTTCCCGCCTTCAGTTTAAACTACATTAGAAGCACGTCTTCACACGTTAAACTTTG
AGCTCGTCCGATAGTCGACATGTTATCGATCATGAGCGGAGAATTAAGGGAGTCACGTTATGACCCCCGC
CGATGACGCGGGACAAGCCGTTTTACGTTTGGAACTGACAGAACCGCAACGTTGAAGGAGCCACTGAGCC
GCGGGTTTCTGGAGTTTAATGAGCTAAGCACATACGTCAGAAACCATTATTGCGCGTTCAAAAGTCGCCT
AAGGTCACTATCAGCTAGCAAATATTTCTTGTCAAAAATGCTCCACTGACGTTCCATAAATTCCCCTCGG
TATCCAATTAGAGTCTCATATTCACTCTCAACTCGATCGAGGGGATCTACCATGAGCCCAGAACGACGCC
CGGCCGACATCCGCCGTGCCACCGAGGCGGACATGCCGGCGGTCTGCACCATCGTCAACCACTACATCGA
GACAAGCACGGTCAACTTCCGTACCGAGCCGCAGGAACCGCAGGAGTGGACGGACGACCTCGTCCGTCTG
CGGGAGCGCTATCCCTGGCTCGTCGCCGAGGTGGACGGCGAGGTCGCCGGCATCGCCTACGCGGGTCCCT
GGAAGGCACGCAACGCCTACGACTGGACGGCCGAGTCGACCGTGTACGTGTCCCCCCGCCACCAGCGGAC
GGGACTGGGCTCCACGCTCTACACCCACCTGCTGAAGTCCCTGGAGGCACAGGGCTTCAAGAGCGTGGTC
GCTGTCATCGGGCTGCCCAACGACCCGAGCGTGCGCATGCACGAGGCGCTCGGATATGCCCCCCGCGGCA
TGCTGCGGGCGGCCGGCTTCAAGCACGGGAACTGGCATGACGTGGGTTTCTGGCAGCTGGACTTCAGCCT
GCCGGTGCCGCCCCGTCCGGTCCTGCCCGTCACCGAAATCTGATGACCCCTAGAGTCAAGCAGATCGTTC
AAACATTTGGCAATAAAGTTTCTTAAGATTGAATCCTGTTGCCGGTCTTGCGATGATTATCATATAATTT
CTGTTGAATTACGTTAAGCATGTAATAATTAACATGTAATGCATGACGTTATTTATGAGATGGGTTTTTA
TGATTAGAGTCCCGCAATTATACATTTAATACGCGATAGAAAACAAAATATAGCGCGCAAACTAGGATAA
ATTATCGCGCGCGGTGTCATCTATGTTACTAGATCGACCGGCATGCAAGCTGATTACATTAAAAACGTCC
GCAATGTGTTATTAAGTTGTCTAAGCGTCAATTTGTTTACACCACAATATATCCTGCCACCAGCCAGCCA
ACAGCTCCCCGA
